>Addgene plasmid #168134 | pMS2: pHelper(AvCAST)_AvPSP1_ΔTniQ | addgene full sequence | sequence record 330858 | Addgene NGS Result
AGCCAGACGCAGACGCGCCGAGACAGAACTTAATGGGCCCGCTAACAGCGCGATTTGCTGGTGACCCAAT
GCGACCAGATGCTCCACGCCCAGTCGCGTACCGTCTTCATGGGAGAAAATAATACTGTTGATGGGTGTCT
GGTCAGAGACATCAAGAAATAACGCCGGAACATTAGTGCAGGCAGCTTCCACAGCAATGGCATCCTGGTC
ATCCAGCGGATAGTTAATGATCAGCCCACTGACGCGTTGCGCGAGAAGATTGTGCACCGCCGCTTTACAG
GCTTCGACGCCGCTTCGTTCTACCATCGACACCACCACGCTGGCACCCAGTTGATCGGCGCGAGATTTAA
TCGCCGCGACAATTTGCGACGGCGCGTGCAGGGCCAGACTGGAGGTGGCAACGCCAATCAGCAACGACTG
TTTGCCCGCCAGTTGTTGTGCCACGCGGTTGGGAATGTAATTCAGCTCCGCCATCGCCGCTTCCACTTTT
TCCCGCGTTTTCGCAGAAACGTGGCTGGCCTGGTTCACCACGCGGGAAACGGTCTGATAAGAGACACCGG
CATACTCTGCGACATCGTATAACGTTACTGGTTTCACATTCACCACCCTGAATTGACTCTCTTCCGGGCG
CTATCATGCCATACCGCGAAAGGTTTTGCGCCATTCGATGGTGTCCGGGATCTCGACGCTCTCCCTTATG
CGACTCCTGCATTAGGAAATTAATACGACTCACTATAGGGGAATTGTGAGCGGATAACAATTCCCCTGTA
GAAATAATTTTGTTTAACTTTAATAAGGAGATATACCATGGTGCTTTAACATTAGATGTCGTTAGGCGTT
GAGCAGAGAAGTCATTTAATAAGGCCACTGTTAAACGTAGATGTGCTTTAACATTAGATGTCGTTAGGCG
TTGAGCAGATCCGAATTCGAGCTCGGCGCGCCTGCAGGTCGACAAGCTTGCGGCCGCATAATGCTTAAGT
CGAACAGAAAGTAATCGTATTGTACACGGCCGCATAATCGAAATTAATACGACTCACTATAGGGGAATTG
TGAGCGGATAACAATTCCCCATCTTAGTATATTAGTTAAGTATAAGAAGGAGATATACATATGATTATTG
ATAGTAACTTAGTTACGCAGCTTCCCTCAGAATCATCTTCAAAGCCAAGAGAGCTTTTAATGTCTCAGTT
TCCATATATGGATTTAACTTTTAGCCTTACGGGTGAGACATTACCTTTCGACCACGGCTATGAATTATTT
TCTGCGATCGCCCACTTTGAACCCAAACTACATACATTAGACACGTTGGGAATTCAGACCATTGCAGGTA
TTCCCAAGGATGGTGTAATTAATCTGACCCAAAATTCTAGGCTTCGTATTCGGATACCAGTAAATCAGGT
ACGTTTGGTTTATCCATTGGCGGGTAAGTCACTGAGAATTGGCAAGCATACAATTCGTTTGGGTATTCCT
GACATCTGTTTGCTTCAACCTGCGGAGAAACTGCGATCGCGCATTGTGGTAATAAGAGGCTATGAAGAAC
CTGAAAGTTTTTTAGTCGTAGCGCAGCGTCAGCTAGAACAACTGGGTATCCAAGCAATTGCTAGCATTCC
CACCAAAGCCAATGGCAAACCAATACGTAGGACTATCAAAATTAAGCGATTTACAGTCGTGGGTTTTGGA
TTAGAAGTTATAAATTTAAGCGATGAAGACTCACTGAGGTTGCAAATACATGGTGTAGGAGGAAAGCAAA
AGATGGGTTGTGGACTCTTCATGCCTATTAAGGAAAGGCAATAGCAATTACTCGAAAGCAGATGATGAAG
AGAGCAGATAACCCCAAAATTCAGCTTAATCTCGGCGATCCTAGTATGACTTTATTGCATCGTGCTGGGG
TTGCAGGACTTTGGATGACGCTCAAAAAACTGGAAAAAATCTATCCAACACCTGCTGAACGTATTGGTAA
TTTAACTTGGTTGCTAACCCCTCACTATATCAATCTTGATTGGGAAGGACAGGATTTCACAGTTTTAGAC
TGGTTGCTGAAGCAATCATTTCAAATCAGCGATGAGGGTTTAATTTCCCTGACAGGGTTAGATTCTCAAA
ACATGGATATTCAAAATCAAATAATTATCCATCAAGGTATCACAGCCACTTTTACACAACATAATAAATT
TTTTAAGTCTGCGGGTCAACAATCTAAGCAACTAATTATTGATGGTATTCAGGTTAGGGTTGATTATAAG
AAAGCTGCTTCCTATGCTCATCAACATTTTGCTAAACATTTATGTGACCAGTACGGACAATTGCTAAAAG
AGCCAATTGGTATCAGGGGATGGCTCTATCCAGGAGCAGTAGTTCGCCATTATGCTTTTAAAGAACAAAC
AGCATTTGAAGAAAAAGCAGAATATGCTCTAGCGTTGTTGTTCGCTCCTATGGCTTGTCAATATTTTGTG
CTGCGATCGCACACCGAACCATCACATACAAACTATGTTTTGGTTATTCCTGAAGTAATTGATTTAGAAC
TTTATGCACATTTTTTGTGGTGTTTGGGTAACTTAGATTATAAACATTTTCACGTATCTAGCTTAGGAGA
TGCTGGATTAAAATTTCTTAATTATAAAACAACACAAATGCCTACTTCCAATTTTTTAAAACGATGTCAA
ATAATCTTTTTTAGTACAAAAGCTTGGTCAGAACAGCAAAAAACTCGTGCAGAAATAGCAATCATAGAAT
TAAATTCTTCAGTTAATTATCTTTATAAGCTTAGTTGTATTTGTTTTCCAGAATGTCAAATTGTTTTATA
TAAAAATCAACATTATTTGCTTCCAAGTTTAATAAAAGGAATAATCGCCAATAATCTAGCAATGGGTCGG
TCTTGGTGGGCTAATTGGATTTCATTTATTAAAAATAAAAAATCATTTAAACAATTTACTGATGAGTATA
AAGGAATTAATAAGATGATTCAGGACTCAGAATGGGATATAGAAGCTCAAAAGCTATTTATTCAAGCTTG
TCATGAAGCATTAAGAAAAATATATGCCAAAATTTATAGCAGAACAAAAGAAGGTGAATACGCTCAAATA
GAACGAGAAAATACACGCATTTTATCTCAGTTAAAACGCTGCACCAATACTGACAATTTCCGAAAATTTA
TTGCAGAGTTTTGGGGAAGGGCAGGGCAAATAGCAATTCTGGAAGAACATTGGATGGAATTACTTCCATT
GACTACAGGGATAGGCAATTGGAAAGTGGCCAGGGACTTAACTTTTATTGCAATGGCTAGCTACCCAAAG
AATAAAATAACAGAGGTAGAGGTAAAACCATCACAAATATCGGAGCTAAATACTGAATAAACTTCATATT
TTTTGATTTGATTAAGAACAAAATATTAATTGTTTAGGTAATGGTGGAATGTTTCATCTGTTTGGTAATA
TTTTGACTAGTTATGGAACCGCCGCTAATAATCGTGGTGAAAATGAAGGTAATACCACTACGTTACAAAA
ATTAATTTGGAAAGGTGAAGTTCACTCTACTGTTTCATCTGAGGCAATTCGTTGGGCATTGCGATATTAT
TGGCAAAATGCTGGCTATCCTGTGAATAGACGTTGGGATGAAAATGCTCAACCAGTACCCGATCACATCT
TGCAAGATCCTAATTTTGATGATATTCGCTTCATTGATGATGATGTCTTGGGATTTATGCAAGCGGAAGC
AGCAAAAGTTGAAGCAGCAGTTGAATCCGAAGTTGAAATCCAGAACTCAACTCAAGATGAGGACAAAAAA
CTTTCTCAAGGTAAGGAGAAAGAAACTGCAAAACGTAAGCGTAAGGAAAAACCTAAAGGGAAAATAACTA
CTAGACGAGGTGTATTAGAAGTCACTCGTGCAGTTTCAACAATTCCTTATGCTGGTGATCTTACTTTCAA
TGCTATGAGTGGAAAGAAAGGACGAACATCTCTTTATTCTACAGAAGTTCATGCTACTCGATATCAATAT
GGCTTCGCATTAACACCCAATAGCCTCAAAGATAAATCTCGCATTAATGCTGTCCTCGATAGCTTAATTT
CTATTGGAGAAGTGGCAGGAAATCACGCTCGTTTTCTCTATGATTTTTCTCCTGATAGCATCATATTACG
GTGGACACACGATTTCTCACCTCGGTTACTTTACTGTTTTGAAGAAGATGAACTTAGAAATATATCAACA
CCGGATTTAGTAAGGCGGGTAGAATCTGGAGATATAGACCCTAAAGAATTATGGATAGGAGGGGCAATTT
CTAGCACTCTGGAAGATTTAGGGGCAAATGTGTTTCCCGGAGTGAAGACAACAGTTGAAGCATTAAAACA
GGTGATTATTGAAGATTTGCAGTTGTCGTTAAGGAGTTCATGATATGACGACAATTGCCTTAAAAGTAGA
AGTTCCCATAGCTTGTTTTCGGCAGTCTCGTGCTAGGGAATATGGCGAAACTTACCCTGTACCACCACCA
TCGACAGTATATGGAATGTTACTATCTCTTGTTGGAGAAGTGGATAGATACAAACACTGCGGTGTGAAGC
TGGCGATCGCACTTCTATCTGAACCAGAAAAGTCAACTGTTATTCGCACCTTTCACCGATTTAAGACGAA
GAATATCCATGACTCTAAAAATAATAAACCTGATTATCAGGAGTTATTAACTAATATAGAATTTATAGTT
TGGGTGGATGCTGGAGTAGATAAAGCTAAACCAAATTTAGTGGAACGTTTAGCAGAGGCATTGACTAACC
CGGCTTCTATTAATAGGTTTGGTGGATTATGTTTAGGTGAAAGTCGGGATTTAGTGAATGATGTTACCCT
TTTACCTAAAAATTACTATGCAGAATCAATGCGATGGTTAATTCGAGATGAATATGGGTTACTAACTTTA
CCTTACTGGGTAGACCATGTAGGTTCGCGGGGAACGCGATGGCTACGTTACGAGATTCAGAAATGTCCAG
TCTTTCAACCACCTGAATTATCTTGGACTTCAGTTCAAAGTAATTAGCCTAGGCTGCTGCCACCGCTGAG
CAATAACTAGCATAACCCCTTGGGGCCTCTAAACGGGTCTTGAGGGGTTTTTTGCTGAAACCTCAGGCAT
TTGAGAAGCACACGGTCACACTGCTTCCGGTAGTCAATAAACCGGTAAACCAGCAATAGACATAAGCGGC
TATTTAACGACCCTGCCCTGGATCTCGACGCTCTCCCTTATGCGACTCCTGCATTAGGAAATTAATACGA
CTCACTATAGGGGAATTGTGAGCGGATAACAATTCCCCTGTAGAAATAATTTTGTTTAACTTTAATAAGG
AGATATACCATGGTTAGGGGTAGAAGGGAATGGACTCAAGCTAAATATGAGCGATATATAAAAGAAGGTC
GTGGCCGAGGAAGTGGTAAGCACTATAAACCTTGGCTTACAATCCAAGATGTTCCCTCTAAAGGACGTTC
TTCTAGAACTCCTGGTTGGAAAACAAATCGAGTACATCATTTCTTCTCAGACCATGAAAAACGGCTATTT
TATTTGTTTGAGTGGTCAGATATAGTCACAGATATAAGAGAGCAATTTCCTTTAGACAATCTCGATCTAG
CCATGAGTATTGCTACAGACATAGGTATAAAGTACCCTGTAGATACACAAAGTGGCACTCCTCACGTTTT
AACAAGCGACTTTATGCTTACAGTCAACCGCGATGGGAAGCAGATGCAGATTGCCCGGACTGTTAAGCCG
TCAACAGAACTGGAGAAAAAGCAAGTTAATGAGAAATTCGAGATAGAAAGACAATATTACTTAGCAAAGG
GTATTGACTGGGGAATTATCACAGAAAAAGAAATTCCCAGGCTTTTAGCTGAAAATGTTGAGTGGGTTCA
TTCTGCTTATAGGCTAGAAGCAAATTCTGAAATGGACACTGCACAACTGAGTGAATTGTCAACAATTTTA
AAATCTAAGCTTCAGGAAGAAGATACAACTATAAATAGAGTAACTACTGCTTTAGACAAAGAAATGAATA
TAAATTCCGGTACATCACTTTATGTATTTAAACATTTAATTGCTAGGAAAGAAATCCTTGTGGATCTAGT
AGCAATAAAATTATCTGCTTGTCCGTCAACTAAAGTTATTGAAAAAATAATATTTTAGACCCACATGATA
GGTAAATAATATGGTTAAAGATTTATTTGTCAATGATTTAATAGAGTGGATTGTATACCAAAACACTCAT
ATAGTCGAAAGAATTATTTGGATAGATGAAGGTTACATTATTGCATTTGTTATAGATATTAATGCTAAGA
AAGGTCTACCTGAACCAAGGAAAATATCAGATATTTTAGAAGCTATAACTGAAGGTATTGCTTTTAAGCA
GCAACAAGATCCTTGGGCAAGAATTATTCGGGATGAAAATTTGACAGATAAGGAAAAGGAATACAGAGAT
AAAGCTTGGGAGATAATTTCATCATTAATTATAGAAGAACCATCAATATATTATAGAAATTTTAGAGGAT
CGATGGTTAAAGAAGCGGTTGAAAAGTACAACGAAGAAAGGGATAAAGATAAATTAGTAGAAAAAACCGT
CTATGGTTATTTGAGAAGATTTTGGCAGAGAGGAAAAACTATAAATGCTCTCATACCTGATTTTATCAAT
TCATCAGGTAAGGGCAAGATTCGAGGACAATCGGGCAAGAAGAGAGGAAGACCAAGAAAATATGCACATG
ACCCAGATATTGGTGAAGGTGTAAATGTTACAGAAGAAGATAGAAAGATTTTTAGAGTATCTATAAGCAA
ATTTTACAATAATCCAAAAGAAAACTACTTAACAACAGCCTATGAATTAATGGTGAAAGAATATTACAAG
GAAGGAATTAGATATGACGAGAATGGTGTTCAAAAATCTATATTAACCCCAACTGATAAAATACCTACAA
TTACTCAATTCAAATACTGGTATCAACTTGAACAGGATGATGTTACCAAAACTTTAACATCTCGAAAAGG
AGCCAAGCGAGTAGCTTTAGAGAATAGAGCAATTTTGGGAAACTCTAAGATGGAAACTATTGGCCCTGGT
TCTAGATATCAAATTGATGCCACAGTTGCTGATGTATATTTAGTTTCAAAATATAACCGTGACTGGATAA
TTGGTAGACCAGTTATCTATGTAATTATTGATGTTTTTAGTAGAATGATTACAGGTGTTTATGTCGGTTT
AGAAGGCCCATCTTGGATAGGAGCAATGATGGCACTAGCCAATGTAGCTACAGATAAAACCCTGTTTTGC
CAGGAATATAACATTAATATTACTGAAAATGAATGGCCTTGCAATCAAATGCCAGATGCAATTTTAGGAG
ATAGGGGAGAATTAGCAGGTATGACAGTAGAAACATTAATCCCTAATCTTTATGTTCGTATTGAAAATGC
AGCTTCCTATAGAGCAGATTGGAAAGGGTTAGTAGAAAGACACTTTCGTATAATTCATGAATATGTAAAA
CCTTTTTTACCTGGTTATGTGGATACGGATTTTAGGCAAAGAGGTGCAAGGGATTATAGGCTTGATGGCA
AACTTGATATAGATCAATTTACTGAGATTATTATTCGTTTAATTGTTCACCATAACAATAAACCTCTTAC
TGAATATGAAAGAGATGAAGCAATGATTGCTGATGATACCCCTCCTATACCTAGAGAGTTGTGGAAGTGG
GGTATCGCCAATCGTTCTGGCAGACTCAGAACTTTTTCTGAAGATATTGTCAAATTGAACTTGATGCCTA
CTGAGAAAGCAACTATTACTGCTAAAGGCATCAAAATGAGAGGTAAGGAGATGTACTATACCTGTGATAG
TGCTAAAAATGAGCAATGGTTTGAAAAAGCTAGAAGTAATCTCCTTTCTAAGTCAGAAAAATCATTGATT
GTATCTTATGACATCAGAAAGCCAAACTTCATTTATCTTCCATCTAGTGATGGTAGAGATTTTGAAAAAT
GTTTTCTTATTGACTTAGAAGGGCGGTATGCTAATAAAAACTTTCATGATATTGAATATCTGCTTGCTTA
TGAAGAATTGCAAAGACAGAAAAGCCAAGGTAAACAGCTACAAGAAAAGGTAGATTTAATAGCTGATATT
GAAAGCATAGTAGATAGAGCAGAAAAAATGACTGATGCTTCTCAATATCATAATTTAAGTAAGAGCAAGA
AAGTTTCTGGAATAAGAGATAATAGGGCTTTTGAAAAGGCTAAACGACGAGAGAATGAAGGATTTGAATT
AGCAATTACAGATAATCAGAGCAGTTTTCAGGTTGCAGAGAGTACAGCAGAAACCTCCGAACAGCCAGAA
TCACTACAGCCAAACCATCTGAATCTTCTTAAGAAAAAGCGACAGGAGCGAAAACGTGGACAGAATTGAG
AGTGAACTGGTTAAAATTCCTAATGGAGAACTAGCAGTTATTGCCAGATATATAGATCAAAAACTGCCAG
AATACAACACTAATCCATTAATTCAGGCATTACCTCCTATCCTATCAGCAGCAGAATTTATAGATAAAGT
AGCCAGAGAACCAAATTTTGATGAACAAGAGAGAGAGCTAGAACCACATTATAGATTTCATTGTATTGAG
AGGTTATCTAGATATTTTGACCCTCAAAATAAAACTCTTGAATTACAAAAAGTTATTTGTACGCTTATCA
TGACAGGCTATCTGTCAAGGAACCTTTTAAAACCTGAATATGCAAATCGCTCTAGGCAAATTTATAATGC
AATAGGTAATGGAGGAGGTAAAAATTTAGAAAACTATGTTAATCTTCCTACATCTGCGTCCGGCTTAACT
CTAATTGGCCCATCAGGTATTGGAAAGACTACAAATTTCAAAAATATTCTTGAGCTTTATCCCCAAATAA
TTTTTCATCCTGATTATAGTGTTTACCAAATAGTTTGGCTGCGGGTAGATTGCCCTAAAACTTTAAAGGG
GTTATGTATAGATACTTTTGCAGGTATCGATAAATTGTTAGGAACTAATTTATTAAAGAAATTTAACCCA
GCACGCACATCTGAAGATTATCTATTGGCTCAACTTGCACAAACAGCACACACTCATCATCTAGGAGTTT
TGGTGATTGATGAAATACAAAATTTAGCAACTGCAAAAAGAAATAGAGACGAAATATTAAATTTTTTAGT
AAAGCTCGATAATACTATTGGAATTCCAGTTATTCGTGTAGGTACGAATGAAGCCATTAGTTTTCTTCAA
GGTAATCTTAGAAATGCTAGAAGAAATACTGGAGAAGGAAGTAGAATGTGGGATAGAATGGTAAATAATG
ATGAATGGTGTTACTTTTTAGAAGGAATATGGGAATACCAATGGACAAAAACACCTGTTCATTTCTCGGA
TGAAATAAAAGAAGTTTTTTATGATGAAAGCCAGGGAATTATTGATATTGCTATAAAACTTTACAAAATG
GTTCAATGGAGAGCGATTTCAATAGGTGACCAAGAAATTATTACGGTTGATCTGATTCGTCAAGTAGCTA
AAGAAGGATTGTATTTAGTAAAGCCAATGCTAGATGCAATTAGGTTAGGGGACAGAGAGTGGATGATTAA
ATATAAGGATATTGCTCCTCTCGATATTACGGAATATCACAATAGATGTGTATCTGAGATTGATGCTAAA
GATTTGACAGAGATTAAGAGATTAGCTAAAAAGCAGCAGAATCAGCAGAAAGTATCTCCGAAGCTCAATT
ATGTAATTAGTGAGCTGTTGAAATTGGAAGTAGAATCTGGTAAAGCAAAGGAATGTGCAGAACAAATTGT
TTATAGTCATGAAGATCCAGACATTCCAATTCCATCTTTAGTTAATAAGGCATATGCTCTTGCTTTGCAA
GGATGTCAAGTAAATGAGAGTCTTGCTAAAACAAGTACCAGGAAAGCTAAATTAAAGACAAAGTACCAAG
AGAATGATATTCGGCGAATTGTCGAGAATGCCAAGAAAGACAAAAAATCTGCATACGAGGATTTGAAATT
AGCAGGTATAATCAAAAATCCAGTTGAAGATTTTATCAATATTTAGCTTCTAACTTAAGTCGAACAGAAA
GTAATCGTATTGTACACGGCCGCATAATCGAAATTAATACGACTCACTATAGGGGAATTGTGAGCGGATA
ACAATTCCCCATCTTAGTATATTAGTTAAGTATAAGAAGGAGATATACATGGTGAGTTTTTTCCCTCAAC
CTTATCCAGATGAAATTTTATATAGTGTTATTGCTCGTTATCACATTAGAAGTGGCAATACGAGTCCAAA
AATTACATTACAAGATTTATTTAAGTCACAGACTACTGTGGCGACAGTAGATTTACCATCGAACCTTAGT
AATTTAATTAAAAACCTACAATTTATCTCAAATTACCAAGTTGAAGAGTTGATATATAAACATACTCTCT
ACCCTTTATATAGCCCTTTTTTGCCAGCAAACAGGTCTAGTCAGGTACTGGAATCTATGAAAGGAGATTA
TGGGGGAGATATTCATACAAGAGCCGGAATTATGGCAAGCTCAATTACTATGCCGAAATATTTGCGGTTT
TGTCCAACTTGCTGGGAAGAAGACTTAAAAAATTATGGCGAACCTTACTGGCATCGCATCCATCAAATAC
CAGGGATTTTAGTTTGTCCATTTCATGGTGAAGTTTTGCAAGATAGCCTAGCTCCTTTACATGGTTTTAA
TAAGCATGAATATTATGCAGCTAGTACAGACAACTGTTCTATTACTAAAGAACCCAGTATTCTTAGCCCT
GACACACTGAAAAAATTACTAATATTAGCCAAAGATTTTTGGTGGTTACTCAATAGTGAAATACCTTGCC
AAGAGCCACAGTGGTTTCGCAAACAGTACACAAATCTGATGATTGAGCAGGGTTTTGCAACTCCAACTGG
TCGAATTTACCAGAACAAACTACTAGATAATTTTTTGTTCTTTTATGGTCAAGAAATGCTCAGTGCTGTT
GATTCAATGGTAAATCATAATGATTCAAACAACTGGGTTACTAGCATCGTCAGGAAATATAGGAAATCTT
TCCATCCTCTTAGACATCTGCTAATGATGCGTTTTTTGAAAACATCAGTAGAGGAATTTTTTCAAAAAGA
TACTGAATACAAGCCTTTTGGCGAACCCCCCTGGTTGTGTCTCAATGCTGCCGCAGAACATTATCTACAA
CCAGTGATTACCAATTTAGTCATTACTTTATGCTGCGATACAAAAAAGCCTGTCGGTACTTTTTCTTGTG
CTTGCGGAATGGTTTATTGCCGGACTGGGCCTGATGAAACGGATGAAGACAAAGTTCGCATTGGTAAAGT
CAAGGCATTCGGTCAAATATGGGAGCAAAAGCTGAAAGAATTGGTGGAAGTTGAAAAGTTGGGTTTGCGG
GAGACAGCCAGAAGATTAAATGTTGATGCCAGAACTATCAAACGTTATGTATCTCGTCTAAAATTGACAA
CTTATTGGCAGACTAGAACAGAAAATGACTCTGTAGGCTTACAGGGAGTCCCAGAAATAGATCCCAATTT
TGCAACTGAACTCAAATTAAAACACAGGCAAAATTGGATGGCTTTACAAGTACAGAACCCTGAAGCTTCA
AAGACAACTCTGAGAAAACTAGTACCAGCCACCTATATTTGGCTATACAGGAATGACAGAGAATGGCTCA
ATCAAAACTCACCCACTTTACAAGTTGCCGTTCCTTCCGTTGTGAGAGTTGATTGGCATGAGCGAGATCA
GCAAATTCTCGCTCAGGTTCAAGATGCAGTGCGATCGCTACTTAAGGCTGATATACCAGAGAAAATTTCT
ATTAGTAGGGTAGGGAAAACTATCGGCTTACTTGCATTACTCGAAAAACATCTCGACCAGATGCCTTTAA
CAAAGGCTTATTTGGAATCAGTCGTTGAAACTGTAGAAGAATTTCAGATGCGCCGGATCAAGTGGGCAAT
CAAGCTGCTTGATGAATGTGGAGAAGAAATTATGCGCTGGAAGGTAGTCAGAGTTGCTGCTTTGCGAGAG
GATTGCTCCCAAAGAGTCAGTGCATTTCTGGAAAGTGAACTGGAGAAAGCATACAAGAAAGAGAGGTGAT
TAATTAACCTAGGCTGCTGCCACCGCTGAGCAATAACTAGCATAACCCCTTGGGGCCTCTAAACGGGTCT
TGAGGGGTTTTTTGCTGAAACCTCAGGCATTTGAGAAGCACACGGTCACACTGCTTCCGGTAGTCAATAA
ACCGGTAAACCAGCAATAGACATAAGCGGCTATTTAACGACCCTGCCCTGAACCGACGACAAGCTGACGA
CCGCTGCCCTGAACCGACGACCGGGTCATCGTGGCCGGATCTTGCGGCCCCTCGGCTTGAACGAATTGTT
AGACATTATTTGCCGACTACCTTGGTGATCTCGCCTTTCACGTAGTGGACAAATTCTTCCAACTGATCTG
CGCGCGAGGCCAAGCGATCTTCTTCTTGTCCAAGATAAGCCTGTCTAGCTTCAAGTATGACGGGCTGATA
CTGGGCCGGCAGGCGCTCCATTGCCCAGTCGGCAGCGACATCCTTCGGCGCGATTTTGCCGGTTACTGCG
CTGTACCAAATGCGGGACAACGTAAGCACTACATTTCGCTCATCGCCAGCCCAGTCGGGCGGCGAGTTCC
ATAGCGTTAAGGTTTCATTTAGCGCCTCAAATAGATCCTGTTCAGGAACCGGATCAAAGAGTTCCTCCGC
CGCTGGACCTACCAAGGCAACGCTATGTTCTCTTGCTTTTGTCAGCAAGATAGCCAGATCAATGTCGATC
GTGGCTGGCTCGAAGATACCTGCAAGAATGTCATTGCGCTGCCATTCTCCAAATTGCAGTTCGCGCTTAG
CTGGATAACGCCACGGAATGATGTCGTCGTGCACAACAATGGTGACTTCTACAGCGCGGAGAATCTCGCT
CTCTCCAGGGGAAGCCGAAGTTTCCAAAAGGTCGTTGATCAAAGCTCGCCGCGTTGTTTCATCAAGCCTT
ACGGTCACCGTAACCAGCAAATCAATATCACTGTGTGGCTTCAGGCCGCCATCCACTGCGGAGCCGTACA
AATGTACGGCCAGCAACGTCGGTTCGAGATGGCGCTCGATGACGCCAACTACCTCTGATAGTTGAGTCGA
TACTTCGGCGATCACCGCTTCCCTCATACTCTTCCTTTTTCAATATTATTGAAGCATTTATCAGGGTTAT
TGTCTCATGAGCGGATACATATTTGAATGTATTTAGAAAAATAAACAAATAGCTAGCTCACTCGGTCGCT
ACGCTCCGGGCGTGAGACTGCGGCGGGCGCTGCGGACACATACAAAGTTACCCACAGATTCCGTGGATAA
GCAGGGGACTAACATGTGAGGCAAAACAGCAGGGCCGCGCCGGTGGCGTTTTTCCATAGGCTCCGCCCTC
CTGCCAGAGTTCACATAAACAGACGCTTTTCCGGTGCATCTGTGGGAGCCGTGAGGCTCAACCATGAATC
TGACAGTACGGGCGAAACCCGACAGGACTTAAAGATCCCCACCGTTTCCGGCGGGTCGCTCCCTCTTGCG
CTCTCCTGTTCCGACCCTGCCGTTTACCGGATACCTGTTCCGCCTTTCTCCCTTACGGGAAGTGTGGCGC
TTTCTCATAGCTCACACACTGGTATCTCGGCTCGGTGTAGGTCGTTCGCTCCAAGCTGGGCTGTAAGCAA
GAACTCCCCGTTCAGCCCGACTGCTGCGCCTTATCCGGTAACTGTTCACTTGAGTCCAACCCGGAAAAGC
ACGGTAAAACGCCACTGGCAGCAGCCATTGGTAACTGGGAGTTCGCAGAGGATTTGTTTAGCTAAACACG
CGGTTGCTCTTGAAGTGTGCGCCAAAGTCCGGCTACACTGGAAGGACAGATTTGGTTGCTGTGCTCTGCG
AAAGCCAGTTACCACGGTTAAGCAGTTCCCCAACTGACTTAACCTTCGATCAAACCACCTCCCCAGGTGG
TTTTTTCGAAGGTTAAGTCAGTTGGGGAACTGCTTAACCTTCGATCAAACCACCTCCCCAGGTGGTTTTT
TCGTTTACAGGGCAAAAGATTACGCGCAGAAAAAAAGGATCTCAAGAAGATCCTTTGATCTTTTCTACTG
AACCGCTCTAGATTTCAGTGCAATTTATCTCTTCAAATGTAGCACCTGAAGTCAGCCCCATACGATATAA
GTTGTAATTCTCATGTTAGTCATGCCCCGCGCCCACCGGAAGGAGCTGACTGGGTTGAAGGCTCTCAAGG
GCATCGGTCGAGATCCCGGTGCCTAATGAGTGAGCTAACTTACATTAATTGCGTTGCGCTCACTGCCCGC
TTTCCAGTCGGGAAACCTGTCGTGCCAGCTGCATTAATGAATCGGCCAACGCGCGGGGAGAGGCGGTTTG
CGTATTGGGCGCCAGGGTGGTTTTTCTTTTCACCAGTGAGACGGGCAACAGCTGATTGCCCTTCACCGCC
TGGCCCTGAGAGAGTTGCAGCAAGCGGTCCACGCTGGTTTGCCCCAGCAGGCGAAAATCCTGTTTGATGG
TGGTTAACGGCGGGATATAACATGAGCTGTCTTCGGTATCGTCGTATCCCACTACCGAGATGTCCGCACC
AACGCGCAGCCCGGACTCGGTAATGGCGCGCATTGCGCCCAGCGCCATCTGATCGTTGGCAACCAGCATC
GCAGTGGGAACGATGCCCTCATTCAGCATTTGCATGGTTTGTTGAAAACCGGACATGGCACTCCAGTCGC
CTTCCCGTTCCGCTATCGGCTGAATTTGATTGCGAGTGAGATATTTATGCCAGCC
Features (pLannotate 1.2.2; 24 found; start..end, strand, type, name):
    598..675     -  promoter       lacI promoter: lacI
    683..718     -  CDS            TcR (fragment): tetracycline efflux protein; tet; confers resistance to tetracycline
    721..739     +  promoter       T7 promoter: promoter for bacteriophage T7 RNA polymerase
    740..764     +  protein_bind   lac operator: The lac repressor binds to the lac operator to inhibit transcription in E. coli. This inhibition can be relieved by adding lactose or isopropyl-β-D-thiogalactopyranoside (IPTG). lac repressor encoded by lacI
    779..801     +  RBS            RBS: efficient ribosome binding site from bacteriophage T7 gene 10 (Olins and Rangwala, 1989)
   1025..1043    +  promoter       T7 promoter: promoter for bacteriophage T7 RNA polymerase
   1044..1068    +  protein_bind   lac operator: The lac repressor binds to the lac operator to inhibit transcription in E. coli. This inhibition can be relieved by adding lactose or isopropyl-β-D-thiogalactopyranoside (IPTG). lac repressor encoded by lacI
   5022..5039    +  CDS            SET1 (fragment): solubility-enhancement tag derived from T7 phage gene 10B
   5047..5094    +  terminator     T7 terminator: transcription terminator for bacteriophage T7 RNA polymerase
   5205..5240    -  CDS            TcR (fragment): tetracycline efflux protein; tet; confers resistance to tetracycline
   5243..5261    +  promoter       T7 promoter: promoter for bacteriophage T7 RNA polymerase
   5262..5286    +  protein_bind   lac operator: The lac repressor binds to the lac operator to inhibit transcription in E. coli. This inhibition can be relieved by adding lactose or isopropyl-β-D-thiogalactopyranoside (IPTG). lac repressor encoded by lacI
   5301..5323    +  RBS            RBS: efficient ribosome binding site from bacteriophage T7 gene 10 (Olins and Rangwala, 1989)
  10115..10133   +  promoter       T7 promoter: promoter for bacteriophage T7 RNA polymerase
  10134..10158   +  protein_bind   lac operator: The lac repressor binds to the lac operator to inhibit transcription in E. coli. This inhibition can be relieved by adding lactose or isopropyl-β-D-thiogalactopyranoside (IPTG). lac repressor encoded by lacI
  12122..12139   +  CDS            SET1 (fragment): solubility-enhancement tag derived from T7 phage gene 10B
  12147..12194   +  terminator     T7 terminator: transcription terminator for bacteriophage T7 RNA polymerase
  12396..13187   -  CDS            SmR: aminoglycoside adenylyltransferase (Murphy, 1985); aadA; confers resistance to spectinomycin and streptomycin
  13188..13279   -  promoter       AmpR promoter: bla
  13327..14008   -  rep_origin     CloDF13 ori (fragment): Plasmids containing the CloDF13 (CDF) origin of replication can be propagated in E. coli cells that contain additional plasmids with compatible origins.
  14033..14130   -  rep_origin     CloDF13 ori (fragment): Plasmids containing the CloDF13 (CDF) origin of replication can be propagated in E. coli cells that contain additional plasmids with compatible origins.
  14227..14291   -  CDS            TcR (fragment): tetracycline efflux protein; tet; confers resistance to tetracycline
  14306..14327   -  protein_bind   CAP binding site: CAP binding activates transcription in the presence of cAMP. E. coli catabolite activator protein
  14340..597     -  CDS            lacI (across the origin): lac repressor; lacI; The lac repressor binds to the lac operator to inhibit transcription in E. coli. This inhibition can be relieved by adding lactose or isopropyl-β-D-thiogalactopyranoside (IPTG).
