[The description below was written by a language model from this plasmid's Addgene catalogue record and pLannotate feature annotations shown in this document.]
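Description:
pMS2: pHelper(AvCAST)_AvPSP1_ΔTniQ is a bacterial expression helper plasmid of about 14.8 kb built on the pCDFDuet-1 backbone. It supplies the protein and RNA components of the CRISPR-associated transposon (CAST) system from Anabaena variabilis in E. coli. It replicates from the CloDF13 (CDF) origin, which is low copy and compatible with plasmids carrying other origin types, so it can coexist with further plasmids in the same cell. Selection is by spectinomycin through the aadA (SmR) aminoglycoside adenylyltransferase gene. The backbone also carries lacI with its own promoter.

The payload comprises four recorded inserts: a minimal AvCAST CRISPR array with a spacer directed at the AvPSP1 target, the Cascade genes (Cas6, Cas8, Cas7 and Cas5), the transposition genes TnsA, TnsB and TnsC, and AvTnsD. TniQ is deliberately omitted, as the name indicates. The feature table shows four T7 promoter/lac operator units, two of them followed by T7 gene 10 ribosome binding sites, and two T7 terminators. This suggests a duplicated Duet-style layout in which expression depends on T7 RNA polymerase and is held off by lac repressor until induced with IPTG or lactose. The annotation tool did not label the Anabaena genes themselves, so the assignment of each insert to a particular promoter cannot be read from the table. The large unannotated stretches between promoters and terminators presumably hold them. The short TcR and SET1 hits are small fragment matches, probably backbone remnants rather than functional elements.

The record supports use as an inducible source of AvCAST machinery lacking TniQ, for example to test what that component contributes to crRNA-guided versus TnsD-associated transposon homing.
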