Addgene plasmid #168134: pMS2: pHelper(AvCAST)_AvPSP1_ΔTniQ
Purpose: Inducible expression of AvCAST proteins (except TniQ) with crRNA targeting AvPSP1.
Depositing lab: Feng Zhang. Depositing organization: Broad Institute. Publication: Dual modes of CRISPR-associated transposon homing. Saito M, Ladha A, Strecker J, Faure G, Neumann E, Altae-Tran H, Macrae RK, Zhang F. Cell. 2021 Apr 29;184(9):2441-2453.e18. doi: 10.1016/j.cell.2021.03.006. Epub 2021 Mar 25. PubMed 33770501.
Backbone
  Vector backbone: pCDFDuet-1
  Backbone manufacturer: Millipore Sigma
  Vector type: Bacterial Expression
Growth in bacteria
  Bacterial resistance: Spectinomycin, 50 μg/mL
  Growth temperature: 37°C
  Growth strain: NEB Stable
  Copy number: Low Copy
Gene/Insert 1
  Gene/Insert name: AvCAST minimal CRISPR array (with spacer for AvPSP1)
  Species: Anabaena variabilis
Gene/Insert 2
  Gene/Insert name: AvCAST Cascade proteins (Cas6, Cas8, Cas7 and Cas5)
  Species: Anabaena variabilis
Gene/Insert 3
  Gene/Insert name: AvCAST Tns proteins (TnsA, TnsB and TnsC)
  Species: Anabaena variabilis
Gene/Insert 4
  Gene/Insert name: AvTnsD
  Species: Anabaena variabilis
Terms and licenses: Academic/Nonprofit Terms; Industry Terms: Not Available to Industry
How to cite: pMS2: pHelper(AvCAST)_AvPSP1_ΔTniQ was a gift from Feng Zhang (Addgene plasmid # 168134 ; http://n2t.net/addgene:168134 ; RRID:Addgene_168134)
